>Addgene plasmid #198148 | p3806 | addgene full sequence | sequence record 388049 | Addgene NGS Result
ATGCATTAGTTATTAATAGTAATCAATTACGGGGTCATTAGTTCATAGCCCATATATGGAGTTCCGCGTT
ACATAACTTACGGTAAATGGCCCGCCTGGCTGACCGCCCAACGACCCCCGCCCATTGACGTCAATAATGA
CGTATGTTCCCATAGTAACGCCAATAGGGACTTTCCATTGACGTCAATGGGTGGAGTATTTACGGTAAAC
TGCCCACTTGGCAGTACATCAAGTGTATCATATGCCAAGTACGCCCCCTATTGACGTCAATGACGGTAAA
TGGCCCGCCTGGCATTATGCCCAGTACATGACCTTATGGGACTTTCCTACTTGGCAGTACATCTACGTAT
TAGTCATCGCTATTACCATGGTGATGCGGTTTTGGCAGTACATCAATGGGCGTGGATAGCGGTTTGACTC
ACGGGGATTTCCAAGTCTCCACCCCATTGACGTCAATGGGAGTTTGTTTTGGCACCAAAATCAACGGGAC
TTTCCAAAATGTCGTAACAACTCCGCCCCATTGACGCAAATGGGCGGTAGGCGTGTACGGTGGGAGGTCT
ATATAAGCAGAGCTGGTTTAGTGAACCGTCAGATCCGCTAGCGCTACCGGACTCAGATCTCGAGCTCAAG
CTTCGAATTCATGGCGGCCCCCGGCAGCGCCCGGCGACCCCTGCTGCTGCTACTGCTGTTGCTGCTGCTC
GGCCTCATGCATTGTGCGTCAGCAGCAATGTTTATGGTGAAAAATGGCAACGGGACCGCGTGCATAATGG
CCAACTTCTCTGCTGCCTTCTCAGTGAACTACGACACCAAGAGTGGCCCTAAGAACATGACCTTTGACCT
GCCATCAGATGCCACAGTGGTGCTCAACCGCAGCTCCTGTGGAAAAGAGAACACTTCTGACCCCAGTCTC
GTGATTGCTTTTGGAAGAGGACATACACTCACTCTCAATTTCACGAGAAATGCAACACGTTACAGCGTCC
AGCTCATGAGTTTTGTTTATAACTTGTCAGACACACACCTTTTCCCCAATGCGAGCTCCAAAGAAATCAA
GACTGTGGAATCTATAACTGACATCAGGGCAGATATAGATAAAAAATACAGATGTGTTAGTGGCACCCAG
GTCCACATGAACAACGTGACCGTAACGCTCCATGATGCCACCATCCAGGCGTACCTTTCCAACAGCAGCT
TCAGCAGGGGAGAGACACGCTGTGAACAAGACAGGCCTTCCCCAACCACAGCGCCCCCTGCGCCACCCAG
CCCCTCGCCCTCACCCGTGCCCAAGAGCCCCTCTGTGGACAAGTACAACGTGAGCGGCACCAACGGGACC
TGCCTGCTGGCCAGCATGGGGCTGCAGCTGAACCTCACCTATGAGAGGAAGGACAACACGACGGTGACAA
GGCTTCTCAACATCAACCCCAACAAGACCTCGGCCAGCGGGAGCTGCGGCGCCCACCTGGTGACTCTGGA
GCTGCACAGCGAGGGCACCACCGTCCTGCTCTTCCAGTTCGGGATGAATGCAAGTTCTAGCCGGTTTTTC
CTACAAGGAATCCAGTTGAATACAATTCTTCCTGACGCCAGAGACCCTGCCTTTAAAGCTGCCAACGGCT
CCCTGCGAGCGCTGCAGGCCACAGTCGGCAATTCCTACAAGTGCAACGCGGAGGAGCACGTCCGTGTCAC
GAAGGCGTTTTCAGTCAATATATTCAAAGTGTGGGTCCAGGCTTTCAAGGTGGAAGGTGGCCAGTTTGGC
TCTGTGGAGGAGTGTCTGCTGGACGAGAACAGCATGCTGATCCCCATCGCTGTGGGTGGTGCCCTGGCGG
GGCTGGTCCTCATCGTCCTCATCGCCTACCTCGTCGGCAGGAAGAGGAGTCACGCAGGCTACCAGACTAT
CCGGGATCCACCGGTCGCCACCATGGAGAAGAGCTTCGTGATCACCGACCCCCGCCTGCCCGACAACCCC
ATCATCTTCGCCAGCGACGGCTTCCTGGAGCTGACCGAGTACAGCAGAGAGGAGATCCTGGGCCGCAACG
GCCGCTTCCTGCAGGGCCCCGAGACCGACCAGGCCACCGTGCAGAAGATCCGCGACGCCATCCGCGACCA
GCGCGAGATCACCGTGCAGCTGATCAACTACACCAAGAGCGGCAAGAAGTTCTGGAACCTGCTGCACCTG
CAGCCCATGCGCGACCAGAAGGGCGAGCTGCAGTACTTCATCGGCGTGCAGCTGGACGGCTCTGGTGGCG
GGAGTGGTGGCGGGTCCATGGAGAAAAGTTTCGTGATAACTGATCCACGGCTGCCAGACAATCCCATCAT
CTTCGCATCCGATGGCTTCCTGGAGCTGACCGAGTATTCCAGAGAGGAGATCCTGGGCCGCAATGGCCGC
TTTCTGCAGGGACCAGAGACAGACCAGGCCACAGTGCAGAAGATTCGCGATGCCATTAGAGATCAGCGCG
AGATTACCGTGCAGCTGATAAACTACACAAAAAGCGGGAAGAAATTCTGGAACCTCCTGCACCTCCAGCC
CATGAGGGACCAGAAGGGTGAGCTCCAGTATTTCATCGGAGTGCAGCTGGATGGAGATCCACCGGTCGCC
ACCATGGTGAGCAAGGGCGAGGAGGATAACATGGCCATCATCAAGGAGTTCATGCGCTTCAAGGTGCACA
TGGAGGGCTCCGTGAACGGCCACGAGTTCGAGATCGAGGGCGAGGGCGAGGGCCGCCCCTACGAGGGCAC
CCAGACCGCCAAGCTGAAGGTGACCAAGGGTGGCCCCCTGCCCTTCGCCTGGGACATCCTGTCCCCTCAG
TTCATGTACGGCTCCAAGGCCTACGTGAAGCACCCCGCCGACATCCCCGACTACTTGAAGCTGTCCTTCC
CCGAGGGCTTCAAGTGGGAGCGCGTGATGAACTTCGAGGACGGCGGCGTGGTGACCGTGACCCAGGACTC
CTCCCTGCAGGACGGCGAGTTCATCTACAAGGTGAAGCTGCGCGGCACCAACTTCCCCTCCGACGGCCCC
GTAATGCAGAAGAAGACCATGGGCTGGGAGGCCTCCTCCGAGCGGATGTACCCCGAGGACGGCGCCCTGA
AGGGCGAGATCAAGCAGAGGCTGAAGCTGAAGGACGGCGGCCACTACGACGCTGAGGTCAAGACCACCTA
CAAGGCCAAGAAGCCCGTGCAGCTGCCCGGCGCCTACAACGTCAACATCAAGTTGGACATCACCTCCCAC
AACGAGGACTACACCATCGTGGAACAGTACGAACGCGCCGAGGGCCGCCACTCCACCGGCGGCATGGACG
AGCTGTACAAGTAAAGCGGCCGCGACTCTAGATCATAATCAGCCATACCACATTTGTAGAGGTTTTACTT
GCTTTAAAAAACCTCCCACACCTCCCCCTGAACCTGAAACATAAAATGAATGCAATTGTTGTTGTTAACT
TGTTTATTGCAGCTTATAATGGTTACAAATAAAGCAATAGCATCACAAATTTCACAAATAAAGCATTTTT
TTCACTGCATTCTAGTTGTGGTTTGTCCAAACTCATCAATGTATCTTAAGGCGTAAATTGTAAGCGTTAA
TATTTTGTTAAAATTCGCGTTAAATTTTTGTTAAATCAGCTCATTTTTTAACCAATAGGCCGAAATCGGC
AAAATCCCTTATAAATCAAAAGAATAGACCGAGATAGGGT
[37 nt withheld, positions 3681-3717]
AAAGAACGTGGACTCCAACGTCAAAGG
[49 nt withheld, positions 3745-3793]
T
[91 nt withheld, positions 3795-3885]
G
[124 nt withheld, positions 3887-4010]
CAGGTGGCACTTTTCGGGGAAATGTGCGCGGAACCCCTATTTGTTTATTTTTCTAAATACATTCAAATAT
GTATCCGCTCATGAGACAATAACCCTGATAAATGCTTCAATAATATTGAAAAAGGAAGAGTCCTGAGGCG
GAAAGAACCAGCTGTGGAATGTGTGTCAGTTAGGGTGTGGAAAGTCCCCAGGCTCCCCAGCAGGCAGAAG
TATGCAAAGCATGCATCTCAATTAGTCAGCAACCAGGTGTGGAAAGTCCCCAGGCTCCCCAGCAGGCAGA
AGTATGCAAAGCATGCATCTCAATTAGTCAGCAACCATAGTCCCGCCCCTAACTCCGCCCATCCCGCCCC
TAACTCCGCCCAGTTCCGCCCATTCTCCGCCCCATGGCTGACTAATTTTTTTTATTTATGCAGAGGCCGA
GGCCGCCTCGGCCTCTGAGCTATTCCAGAAGTAGTGAGGAGGCTTTTTTGGAGGCCTAGGCTTTTGCAAA
GATCGATCAAGAGACAGGATGAGGATCGTTTCGCATGATTGAACAAGATGGATTGCACGCAGGTTCTCCG
GCCGCTTGGGTGGAGAGGCTATTCGGCTATGACTGGGCACAACAGACAATCGGCTGCTCTGATGCCGCCG
TGTTCCGGCTGTCAGCGCAGGGGCGCCCGGTTCTTTTTGTCAAGACCGACCTGTCCGGTGCCCTGAATGA
ACTGCAAGACGAGGCAGCGCGGCTATCGTGGCTGGCCACGACGGGCGTTCCTTGCGCAGCTGTGCTCGAC
GTTGTCACTGAAGCGGGAAGGGACTGGCTGCTATTGGGCGAAGTGCCGGGGCAGGATCTCCTGTCATCTC
ACCTTGCTCCTGCCGAGAAAGTATCCATCATGGCTGATGCAATGCGGCGGCTGCATACGCTTGATCCGGC
TACCTGCCCATTCGACCACCAAGCGAAACATCGCATCGAGCGAGCACGTACTCGGATGGAAGCCGGTCTT
GTCGATCAGGATGATCTGGACGAAGAGCATCAGGGGCTCGCGCCAGCCGAACTGTTCGCCAGGCTCAAGG
CGAGCATGCCCGACGGCGAGGATCTCGTCGTGACCCATGGCGATGCCTGCTTGCCGAATATCATGGTGGA
AAATGGCCGCTTTTCTGGATTCATCGACTGTGGCCGGCTGGGTGTGGCGGACCGCTATCAGGACATAGCG
TTGGCTACCCGTGATATTGCTGAAGAGCTTGGCGGCGAATGGGCTGACCGCTTCCTCGTGCTTTACGGTA
TCGCCGCTCCCGATTCGCAGCGCATCGCCTTCTATCGCCTTCTTGACGAGTTCTTCTGAGCGGGACTCTG
GGGTTCGAAATGACCGACCAAGCGACGCCCAACCTGCCATCACGAGATTTCGATTCCACCGCCGCCTTCT
ATGAAAGGTTGGGCTTCGGAATCGTTTTCCGGGACGCCGGCTGGATGATCCTCCAGCGCGGGGATCTCAT
GCTGGAGTTCTTCGCCCACCCTAGGGGGAGGCTAACTGAAACACGGAAGGAGACAATACCGGAAGGAACC
CGCGCTATGACGGCAATAAAAAGACAGAATAAAACGCACGGTGTTGGGTCGTTTGTTCATAAACGCGGGG
TTCGGTCCCAGGGCTGGCACTCTGTCGATACCCCACCGAGACCCCATTGGGGCCAATACGCCCGCGTTTC
TTCCTTTTCCCCACCCCACCCCCCAAGTTCGGGTGAAGGCCCAGGGCTCGCAGCCAACGTCGGGGCGGCA
GGCCCTGCCATAGCCTCAGGTTACTCATATATACTTTAGATTGATTTAAAACTTCATTTTTAATTTAAAA
GGATCTAGGTGAAGATCCTTTTTGATAATCTCATGACCAAAATCCCTTAACGTGAGTTTTCGTTCCACTG
AGCGTCAGACCCCGTAGAAAAGATCAAAGGATCTTCTTGAGATCCTTTTTTTCTGCGCGTAATCTGCTGC
TTGCAAACAAAAAAACCACCGCTACCAGCGGTGGTTTGTTTGCCGGATCAAGAGCTACCAACTCTTTTTC
CGAAGGTAACTGGCTTCAGCAGAGCGCAGATACCAAATACTGTTCTTCTAGTGTAGCCGTAGTTAGGCCA
CCACTTCAAGAACTCTGTAGCACCGCCTACATACCTCGCTCTGCTAATCCTGTTACCAGTGGCTGCTGCC
AGTGGCGATAAGTCGTGTCTTACCGGGTTGGACTCAAGACGATAGTTACCGGATAAGGCGCAGCGGTCGG
GCTGAACGGGGGGTTCGTGCACACAGCCCAGCTTGGAGCGAACGACCTACACCGAACTGAGATACCTACA
GCGTGAGCTATGAGAAAGCGCCACGCTTCCCGAAGGGAGAAAGGCGGACAGGTATCCGGTAAGCGGCAGG
GTCGGAACAGGAGAGCGCACGAGGGAGCTTCCAGGGGGAAACGCCTGGTATCTTTATAGTCCTGTCGGGT
TTCGCCACCTCTGACTTGAGCGTCGATTTTTGTGATGCTCGTCAGGGGGGCGGAGCCTATGGAAAAACGC
CAGCAACGCGGCCTTTTTACGGTTCCTGGCCTTTTGCTGGCCTTTTGCTCACATGTTCTTTCCTGCGTTA
TCCCCTGATTCTGTGGATAACCGTATTACCGCC
Features (pLannotate 1.2.2; 17 found; start..end, strand, type, name):
     67..370     +  enhancer       CMV enhancer: human cytomegalovirus immediate early enhancer
    371..574     +  promoter       CMV promoter: human cytomegalovirus (CMV) immediate early promoter
    597..640     +  misc_feature   MCS (fragment): multiple cloning site
    641..1891    +  CDS            LAMP1: LAMP1_HUMAN - Experimental evidence at protein level: Swiss-Prot protein existence level 1. (Microbial infection) Acts as a receptor for Lassa virus protein. From Homo sapiens (Human).
   1913..2231    +  CDS            miniSOG (fragment): mini singlet oxygen generator, a fluorescent flavoprotein suitable for correlated light and electron microscopy (Shu et al., 2011)
   2258..2575    +  CDS            miniSOG: miniSOG is a basic (constitutively fluorescent) cyan fluorescent protein published in 2011, derived from Arabidopsis thaliana. It requires the cofactor flavin for fluorescence.
   2594..3301    +  CDS            mCherry: mCherry is a basic (constitutively fluorescent) red fluorescent protein published in 2004, derived from Discosoma sp.. It is reported to be a very rapidly-maturing monomer with low acid sensitivity.
   3321..3404    +  CDS            large T antigen (fragment): large T antigen from SV40 (simian virus 40)
   3427..3548    +  polyA_signal   SV40 poly(A) signal: SV40 polyadenylation signal
   3582..4010    -  rep_origin     f1 ori (sequence partly withheld): f1 bacteriophage origin of replication; arrow indicates direction of (+) strand synthesis
   4037..4141    +  promoter       AmpR promoter: bla
   4143..4500    +  promoter       SV40 promoter: SV40 enhancer and early promoter
   4535..5329    +  CDS            NeoR/KanR: aminoglycoside phosphotransferase from Tn5; aph(3')-II (or nptII); confers resistance to neomycin, kanamycin, and G418 (Geneticin®)
   5350..5502    +  CDS            ble (fragment): BLE_KLEPN - Experimental evidence at protein level: Swiss-Prot protein existence level 1. Binding protein with a strong affinity to the bleomycin family of antibiotics. Binds to CL990; an antimitotic-antibiotic compound. From Klebsiella pneumoniae.
   5561..5608    +  polyA_signal   HSV TK poly(A) signal: herpes simplex virus thymidine kinase polyadenylation signal (Cole and Stacy, 1985)
   5699..5715    -  polyA_signal   bGH poly(A) signal (fragment): bovine growth hormone polyadenylation signal
   5937..6525    +  rep_origin     ori: high-copy-number ColE1/pMB1/pBR322/pUC origin of replication
