[The description below was written by a language model from this plasmid's Addgene catalogue record and pLannotate feature annotations shown in this document.]
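Description:
p3806 is a 6.6 kb mammalian expression plasmid on a pCMV-type backbone that drives production of human LAMP1, a lysosome-associated membrane glycoprotein, fused at its C terminus to a tandem miniSOG module followed by mCherry. Transcription comes from the human cytomegalovirus immediate early enhancer and promoter. It runs through a remnant of the multiple cloning site into the LAMP1 coding sequence, then two consecutive miniSOG copies (the "td" tandem dimer; the first is annotated as a fragment) and mCherry, and ends at an SV40 polyadenylation signal. A short fragment matching SV40 large T antigen is annotated between mCherry and the poly(A) signal; the record does not explain its role.

miniSOG is a small flavin-binding fluorescent protein that generates singlet oxygen on illumination. This property allows photo-oxidation-based contrast for correlated light and electron microscopy. mCherry adds a red fluorescent readout, so the same fusion can mark LAMP1-positive endolysosomal membranes in live-cell imaging and at the ultrastructural level. The associated publication concerns the dynamics of Salmonella translocated effector proteins in host cell endomembranes, which fits use of this construct as a host membrane marker.

For propagation, the plasmid carries a ColE1/pUC-type origin and an f1 phage origin. The catalogue lists it as low copy, although the feature annotation describes this origin type as high copy. A single NeoR/KanR (Tn5 aminoglycoside phosphotransferase) cassette sits behind both a bacterial bla promoter and the SV40 early promoter and ends in the HSV TK poly(A) signal. It gives kanamycin resistance in E. coli and could allow G418 selection in mammalian cells. Small ble and bGH poly(A) fragments are also annotated and are probably backbone remnants.
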