Addgene plasmid #198148: p3806
Purpose: Mammalian expression of LAMP1-miniSOG
Depositing lab: Michael Hensel. Depositing organization: Universitaet Osnabrueck. Publication: Single molecule analyses reveal dynamics of Salmonella translocated effector proteins in host cell endomembranes. Goser V, Sander N, Schulte M, Scharte F, Franzkoch R, Liss V, Psathaki OE, Hensel M. Nat Commun. 2023 Mar 4;14(1):1240. doi: 10.1038/s41467-023-36758-9. PubMed 36870997.
Backbone
  Vector backbone: pCMV
  Vector type: Mammalian Expression
Growth in bacteria
  Bacterial resistance: Kanamycin, 50 μg/mL
  Growth temperature: 37°C
  Growth strain: NEB Stable
  Copy number: Low Copy
Gene/Insert
  Gene/Insert name: PCMV::LAMP1::tdminiSOG::mCherry
  Species: H. sapiens (human)
  Entrez Gene: LAMP1 (a.k.a. CD107a, LAMPA, LGP120)
  Tag / fusion protein: tdminiSOG-mCherry (C terminal on insert)
  Cloning method: Restriction Enzyme; 5′ cloning site Unknown (unknown if destroyed)
Terms and licenses: Academic/Nonprofit Terms; Industry Terms: Not Available to Industry
How to cite: p3806 was a gift from Michael Hensel (Addgene plasmid # 198148 ; http://n2t.net/addgene:198148 ; RRID:Addgene_198148)
